>Addgene plasmid #62296 | pattB-RfB2 | depositor full sequence | sequence record 112606 | pattB-RfB2 sequence 4884 bps
CTAAATTGTAAGCGTTAATATTTTGTTAAAATTCGCGTTAAATTTTTGTTAAATCAGCTCATTTTTTAAC
CAATAGGCCGAAATCGGCAAAATCCCTTATAAATCAAAAGAATAGACCGAGATAGGGT
[37 nt withheld, positions 129-165]
AAAGAACGTGGACTCCAACGTCAAAGG
[49 nt withheld, positions 193-241]
T
[91 nt withheld, positions 243-333]
G
[124 nt withheld, positions 335-458]
CCCATTCGCCATTCAGGCTGCGCAACTGTTGGGAAGGGCGATCGGTGCGGGCCTCTTCGCTATTACGCCA
GCTGGCGAAAGGGGGATGTGCTGCAAGGCGATTAAGTTGGGTAACGCCAGGGTTTTCCCAGTCACGACGT
TGTAAAACGACGGCCAGTGAATTGTAATACGACTCACTATAGGGCGAATTGGGTACGTACCGATCAACCA
CTTTGTACAAGAAAGCTGAACGAGAAACGTAAAATGATATAAATATCAATATATTAAATTAGATTTTGCA
TAAAAAACAGACTACATAATACTGTAAAACACAACATATCCAGTCACTATGGTCGACCTGCAGACTGGCT
GTGTATAAGGGAGCCTGACATTTATATTCCCCAGAACATCAGGTTAATGGCGTTTTTGATGTCATTTTCG
CGGTGGCTGAGATCAGCCACTTCTTCCCCGATAACGGAGACCGGCACACTGGCCATATCGGTGGTCATCA
TGCGCCAGCTTTCATCCCCGATATGCACCACCGGGTAAAGTTCACGGGAGACTTTATCTGACAGCAGACG
TGCACTGGCCAGGGGGATCACCATCCGTCGCCCGGGCGTGTCAATAATATCACTCTGTACATCCACAAAC
AGACGATAACGGCTCTCTCTTTTATAGGTGTAAACCTTAAACTGCATTTCACCAGCCCCTGTTCTCGTCA
GCAAAAGAGCCGTTCATTTCAATAAACCGGGCGACCTCAGCCATCCCTTCCTGATTTTCCGCTTTCCAGC
GTTCGGCACGCAGACGACGGGCTTCATTCTGCATGGTTGTGCTTACCAGACCGGAGATATTGACATCATA
TATGCCTTGAGCAACTGATAGCTGTCGCTGTCAACTGTCACTGTAATACGCTGCTTCATAGCATACCTCT
TTTTGACATACTTCGGGTATACATATCAGTATATATTCTTATACCGCAAAAATCAGCGCGCAAATACGCA
TACTGTTATCTGGCTTTTAGTAAGCCGGATCCAGATCTTTACGCCCCGCCCTGCCACTCATCGCAGTACT
GTTGTAATTCATTAAGCATTCTGCCGACATGGAAGCCATCACAAACGGCATGATGAACCTGAATCGCCAG
CGGCATCAGCACCTTGTCGCCTTGCGTATAATATTTGCCCATGGTGAAAACGGGGGCGAAGAAGTTGTCC
ATATTGGCCACGTTTAAATCAAAACTGGTGAAACTCACCCAGGGATTGGCTGAGACGAAAAACATATTCT
CAATAAACCCTTTAGGGAAATAGGCCAGGTTTTCACCGTAACACGCCACATCTTGCGAATATATGTGTAG
AAACTGCCGGAAATCGTCGTGGTATTCACTCCAGAGCGATGAAAACGTTTCAGTTTGCTCATGGAAAACG
GTGTAACAAGGGTGAACACTATCCCATATCACCAGCTCACCGTCTTTCATTGCCATACGGAATTCCGGAT
GAGCATTCATCAGGCGGGCAAGAATGTGAATAAAGGCCGGATAAAACTTGTGCTTATTTTTCTTTACGGT
CTTTAAAAAGGCCGTAATATCCAGCTGAACGGTCTGGTTATAGGTACATTGAGCAACTGACTGAAATGCC
TCAAAATGTTCTTTACGATGCCATTGGGATATATCAACGGTGGTATATCCAGTGATTTTTTTCTCCATTT
TAGCTTCCTTAGCTCCTGAAAATCTCGACGGATCCTAACTCAAAATCCACACATTATACGAGCCGGAAGC
ATAAAGTGTAAAGCCTGGGGTGCCTAATGCGGCCGCCATAGTGACTGGATATGTTGTGTTTTACAGTATT
ATGTAGTCTGTTTTTTATGCAAAATCTAATTTAATATATTGATATTTATATCATTTTACGTTTCTCGTTC
AGCTTTTTTGTACAAACTTGTTGATGATCCACTAGTGTCGACGATGTAGGTCACGGTCTCGAAGCCGCGG
TGCGGGTGCCAGGGCGTGCCCTTGGGCTCCCCGGGCGCGTACTCCACCTCACCCATCTGGTCCATCATGA
TGAACGGGTCGAGGTGGCGGTAGTTGATCCCGGCGAACGCGCGGCGCACCGGGAAGCCCTCGCCCTCGAA
ACCGCTGGGCGCGGTGGTCACGGTGAGCACGGGACGTGCGACGGCGTCGGCGGGTGCGGATACGCGGGGC
AGCGTCAGCGGGTTCTCGACGGTCACGGCGGGCATGTCGACACTAGTTCTAGCCAGCTTTTGTTCCCTTT
AGTGAGGGTTAATTTCGAGCTTGGCGTAATCATGGTCATAGCTGTTTCCTGTGTGAAATTGTTATCCGCT
CACAATTCCACACAACATACGAGCCGGAAGCATAAAGTGTAAAGCCTGGGGTGCCTAATGAGTGAGCTAA
CTCACATTAATTGCGTTGCGCTCACTGCCCGCTTTCCAGTCGGGAAACCTGTCGTGCCAGCTGCATTAAT
GAATCGGCCAACGCGCGGGGAGAGGCGGTTTGCGTATTGGGCGCTCTTCCGCTTCCTCGCTCACTGACTC
GCTGCGCTCGGTCGTTCGGCTGCGGCGAGCGGTATCAGCTCACTCAAAGGCGGTAATACGGTTATCCACA
GAATCAGGGGATAACGCAGGAAAGAACATGTGAGCAAAAGGCCAGCAAAAGGCCAGGAACCGTAAAAAGG
CCGCGTTGCTGGCGTTTTTCCATAGGCTCCGCCCCCCTGACGAGCATCACAAAAATCGACGCTCAAGTCA
GAGGTGGCGAAACCCGACAGGACTATAAAGATACCAGGCGTTTCCCCCTGGAAGCTCCCTCGTGCGCTCT
CCTGTTCCGACCCTGCCGCTTACCGGATACCTGTCCGCCTTTCTCCCTTCGGGAAGCGTGGCGCTTTCTC
ATAGCTCACGCTGTAGGTATCTCAGTTCGGTGTAGGTCGTTCGCTCCAAGCTGGGCTGTGTGCACGAACC
CCCCGTTCAGCCCGACCGCTGCGCCTTATCCGGTAACTATCGTCTTGAGTCCAACCCGGTAAGACACGAC
TTATCGCCACTGGCAGCAGCCACTGGTAACAGGATTAGCAGAGCGAGGTATGTAGGCGGTGCTACAGAGT
TCTTGAAGTGGTGGCCTAACTACGGCTACACTAGAAGGACAGTATTTGGTATCTGCGCTCTGCTGAAGCC
AGTTACCTTCGGAAAAAGAGTTGGTAGCTCTTGATCCGGCAAACAAACCACCGCTGGTAGCGGTGGTTTT
TTTGTTTGCAAGCAGCAGATTACGCGCAGAAAAAAAGGATCTCAAGAAGATCCTTTGATCTTTTCTACGG
GGTCTGACGCTCAGTGGAACGAAAACTCACGTTAAGGGATTTTGGTCATGAGATTATCAAAAAGGATCTT
CACCTAGATCCTTTTAAATTAAAAATGAAGTTTTAAATCAATCTAAAGTATATATGAGTAAACTTGGTCT
GACAGTTACCAATGCTTAATCAGTGAGGCACCTATCTCAGCGATCTGTCTATTTCGTTCATCCATAGTTG
CCTGACTCCCCGTCGTGTAGATAACTACGATACGGGAGGGCTTACCATCTGGCCCCAGTGCTGCAATGAT
ACCGCGAGACCCACGCTCACCGGCTCCAGATTTATCAGCAATAAACCAGCCAGCCGGAAGGGCCGAGCGC
AGAAGTGGTCCTGCAACTTTATCCGCCTCCATCCAGTCTATTAATTGTTGCCGGGAAGCTAGAGTAAGTA
GTTCGCCAGTTAATAGTTTGCGCAACGTTGTTGCCATTGCTACAGGCATCGTGGTGTCACGCTCGTCGTT
TGGTATGGCTTCATTCAGCTCCGGTTCCCAACGATCNAAGGCGAGTTACATGATNCCCCCATGTTGTGCA
AAAAAGCGGTTAGCTCCTTCGGTCCTCCGATCGTTGTCAGAAGTAAGTTGGCCGCAGTGTTATCACTCAT
GGTTATGGCAGCACTGCATAATTCTCTTACTGTCATGCCATCCGTAAGATGCTTTTCTGTGACTGGTGAG
TACTCAACCAAGTCATTCTGAGAATAGTGTATGCGGCGACCGAGTTGCTCTTGCCCGGCGTCAATACGGG
ATAATACCGCGCCACATAGCAGAACTTTAAAAGTGCTCATCATTGGAAAACGTTCTTCGGGGCGAAAACT
CTCAAGGATCTTACCGCTGTTGAGATCCAGTTCGATGTAACCCACTCGTGCACCCAACTGATCTTCAGCA
TCTTTTACTTTCACCAGCGTTTCTGGGTGAGCAAAAACAGGAAGGCAAAATGCCGCAAAAAAGGGAATAA
GGGCGACACGGAAATGTTGAATACTCATACTCTTCCTTTTTCAATATTATTGAAGCATTTATCAGGGTTA
TTGTCTCATGAGCGGATACATATTTGAATGTATTTAGAAAAATAAACAAATAGGGGTTCCGCGCACATTT
CCCCGAAAAGTGCCAC
Features (pLannotate 1.2.2; 19 found; start..end, strand, type, name):
     30..458     -  rep_origin     f1 ori (sequence partly withheld): f1 bacteriophage origin of replication; arrow indicates direction of (+) strand synthesis
    463..620     -  CDS            lacZα (fragment): LacZα fragment of β-galactosidase; lacZ fragment
    623..641     +  promoter       T7 promoter: promoter for bacteriophage T7 RNA polymerase
    665..789     +  protein_bind   attR2: mutant version of attR; recombination site for the Gateway® LR reaction LR Clonase™
    833..1135    -  CDS            ccdB: CCDB_ECOLI - Also known as G, letB, letD. Experimental evidence at protein level: Swiss-Prot protein existence level 1. Toxic component of a type II toxin-antitoxin (TA) system, functioning in plasmid maintainence. Responsible for the post- segregational killing (PSK) of plasmid-free cells, also referred to as a plasmid addiction system. Half-life of over 2 hours. Cell killing by CcdB is accompanied by filamentation, defects in chromosome and plasmid segregation, defects in cell division, formation of anucleate cells, decreased DNA synthesis and plasmid loss. Interferes with the activity of DN
   1140..1298    -  CDS            ccdA (fragment): CCDA_ECO57 - Also known as H, letA. Experimental evidence at protein level: Swiss-Prot protein existence level 1. Antitoxin component of a type II toxin-antitoxin (TA) system which inhibits the post-segregational killing (PSK) of plasmid-free cells, also referred to as a plasmid addiction system. Binds to and blocks the activity of CcdB; will also remove bound CcdB protein from the CcdB-GyrA complex by forming a CcdA-CcdB complex, a process termed rejuvenation. Functions as a transcriptional corepressor for the ccdAB operon, repression also requires CcdB (By similarity). From Escherichia coli
   1477..2136    -  CDS            CmR: chloramphenicol acetyltransferase; cat; confers resistance to chloramphenicol
   2137..2166    -  promoter       cat promoter (fragment): promoter of the E. coli cat gene encoding chloramphenicol acetyltransferase
   2190..2220    -  promoter       lac UV5 promoter: E. coli lac promoter with an "up" mutation
   2245..2369    -  protein_bind   attR1: mutant version of attR; recombination site for the Gateway® LR reaction LR Clonase™
   2406..2475    +  protein_bind   attB: attB site for the φC31 integrase (Groth et al., 2000) phage φC31 integrase
   2694..2712    -  promoter       T3 promoter: promoter for bacteriophage T3 RNA polymerase
   2757..2773    -  protein_bind   lac operator: The lac repressor binds to the lac operator to inhibit transcription in E. coli. This inhibition can be relieved by adding lactose or isopropyl-β-D-thiogalactopyranoside (IPTG). lac repressor encoded by lacI
   2781..2811    -  promoter       lac promoter: promoter for the E. coli lac operon
   2826..2847    -  protein_bind   CAP binding site: CAP binding activates transcription in the presence of cAMP. E. coli catabolite activator protein
   2860..2952    -  CDS            lacI (fragment): lac repressor; lacI; The lac repressor binds to the lac operator to inhibit transcription in E. coli. This inhibition can be relieved by adding lactose or isopropyl-β-D-thiogalactopyranoside (IPTG).
   3135..3723    -  rep_origin     ori: high-copy-number ColE1/pMB1/pBR322/pUC origin of replication
   3894..4756    -  CDS            AmpR (fragment): β-lactamase; bla; confers resistance to ampicillin, carbenicillin, and related antibiotics
   4757..4861    -  promoter       AmpR promoter: bla
