[The description below was written by a language model from this plasmid's Addgene catalogue record and pLannotate feature annotations shown in this document.]
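Description:
pattB-RfB2 is an empty Gateway destination vector built on the pBluescript backbone (4,884 bp in total) and designed for docking-site transgenesis in insects, developed as part of a toolkit for Anopheles gambiae. In bacteria it replicates from a high-copy ColE1/pUC-type origin. It also retains the f1 phage origin and the ampicillin resistance gene with its bla promoter from the parental phagemid. Because it carries an intact ccdB toxin gene, the unrecombined plasmid must be maintained in a ccdB-tolerant strain, under combined ampicillin and chloramphenicol selection.

The functional payload sits in the former polylinker, between the T7 and T3 promoters and within the disrupted lacZα region. It consists of a Gateway cassette bounded by attR1 and attR2, containing a chloramphenicol acetyltransferase gene with its promoter, a ccdA fragment and ccdB. The cassette lies in reverse orientation relative to the T7 promoter. In an LR reaction, an entry clone's insert replaces the CmR–ccdB segment. Loss of the toxin then allows recombinants to be recovered in ordinary E. coli, while unreacted vector is counterselected.

Immediately adjacent to attR1 is a φC31 attB site. When the finished plasmid is delivered with φC31 integrase into an insect line carrying a genomic attP docking site, attB × attP recombination integrates the plasmid at that defined locus, giving reproducible single-site insertion.

The feature table shows no insect promoter, reporter or transformation marker in the backbone. Any such elements would therefore have to come in with the Gateway insert or be provided otherwise, a point the record does not address. M13 forward and reverse primer sites flank the cloning region for sequence verification.
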