Addgene plasmid #62296: pattB-RfB2
Purpose: (Empty Backbone) docking site transgenesis plasmid for Gateway Cloning and insect transgenesis
Depositing lab: Eric Marois. Depositing organization: CNRS UPR 9022, INSERM U1257, Réponse immunitaire chez le moustique anophèle vecteur du paludisme. Publication: Tools for Anopheles gambiae Transgenesis. Volohonsky G, Terenzi O, Soichot J, Naujoks DA, Nolan T, Windbichler N, Kapps D, Smidler AL, Vittu A, Costa G, Steinert S, Levashina EA, Blandin SA, Marois E. G3 (Bethesda). 2015 Apr 13. pii: g3.115.016808. doi: 10.1534/g3.115.016808. PubMed 25869647.
Backbone
  Vector backbone: pBluescript
  Backbone manufacturer: Stratagene
  Backbone size (bp): 4884
  Modifications to backbone: attB site for docking-site based transgenesis, Gateway cassette for Gateway cloning
  Vector type: Unspecified
Growth in bacteria
  Bacterial resistance: Chloramphenicol and Ampicillin, 25 & 100 μg/mL
  Growth temperature: 37°C
  Growth strain: ccdB Survival
  Copy number: High Copy
Gene/Insert
  Cloning method: Gateway Cloning
  Sequencing primers: 5′ M13F; 3′ M13R
Terms and licenses: Academic/Nonprofit Terms; Industry Terms: Not Available to Industry
How to cite: pattB-RfB2 was a gift from Eric Marois (Addgene plasmid # 62296 ; http://n2t.net/addgene:62296 ; RRID:Addgene_62296)
