>Addgene plasmid #62296 | pattB-RfB2 | addgene partial sequence | sequence record 104303 | CAT-R 5'-GCAACTGACTGAAATGCCTC-3'
GATGCCATTGGGATATATCAACGGTGGTATATCCAGTGATTTTTTTCTCCATTTTAGCTTCCTTAGCTCC
TGAAAATCTCGACGGATCCTAACTCAAAATCCACACATTATACGAGCCGGAAGCATAAAGTGTAAAGCCT
GGGGTGCCTAATGCGGCCGCCATAGTGACTGGATATGTTGTGTTTTACAGTATTATGTAGTCTGTTTTTT
ATGCAAAATCTAATTTAATATATTGATATTTATATCATTTTACGTTTCTCGTTCAGCTTTTTTGTACAAA
CTTGTTGATGATCCACTAGTGTCGACGATGTAGGTCACGGTCTCGAAGCCGCGGTGCGGGTGCCAGGGCG
TGCCCTTGGGCTCCCCGGGCGCGTACTCCACCTCACCCATCTGGTCCATCATGATGAACGGGTCGAGGTG
GCGGTAGTTGATCCCGGCGAACGCGCGGCGCACCGGGAAGCCCTCGCCCTCGAAACCGCTGGGCGCGGTG
GTCACGGTGAGCACGGGACGTGCGACGGCGTCGGCGGGTGCGGATACGCGGGGCAGCGTCAGCGGGTTCT
CGACGGTCACGGCGGGCATGTCGACACTAGTTCTAGCCAGCTTTTGTTCCCTTTAGTGAGGGTTAATTTC
GAGCTTGGCGTAATCATGGTCATAGCTGTTTCCTGTGTGAAATTGTTATCCGCTCACAATTCCACACAAC
ATACGAGCCGGAAGCATAAAGTGTAAAGCCTGGGGTGCCTAATGAGTGAGCTAACTCACATTAATTGCGT
TGCGCTCACTGCCCGCTTTCCAGTCGGGAAACCTGTCGTGCCAGCTGCATTAATGAATCGGCCAACGCGC
GGGGAGAGGCGGTTTGCGTATTGGGCGCTCTTCCGCTTCCTCGCTCACTGACTCGCTGCGCTCGGTCGTT
CGGCTGCGGCGAGCGGTATCAGCTCACTCAAAGGCGGTAATACGGTTATCCACAGAA
