>Addgene plasmid #62296 | pattB-RfB2 | addgene partial sequence | sequence record 104304 | ccdB-Fwd 5'-GCATGATGACCACCGATATG-3'
GGTCTCCGTTATCGGGGAAGAAGTGGCTGATCTCAGCCACCGCGAAAATGACATCAAAAACGCCATTAAC
CTGATGTTCTGGGGAATATAAATGTCAGGCTCCCTTATACACAGCCAGTCTGCAGGTCGACCATAGTGAC
TGGATATGTTGTGTTTTACAGTATTATGTAGTCTGTTTTTTATGCAAAATCTAATTTAATATATTGATAT
TTATATCATTTTACGTTTCTCGTTCAGCTTTCTTGTACAAAGTGGTTGATCGGTACGTACCCAATTCGCC
CTATAGTGAGTCGTATTACAATTCACTGGCCGTCGTTTTACAACGTCGTGACTGGGAAAACCCTGGCGTT
ACCCAACTTAATCGCCTTGCAGCACATCCCCCTTTCGCCAGCTGGCGTAATAGCGAAGAGGCCCGCACCG
ATCGCCCTTCCCAACAGTTGCGCAGCCTGAATGGCGAATGGG
[124 nt withheld, positions 463-586]
C
[91 nt withheld, positions 588-678]
A
[49 nt withheld, positions 680-728]
CCTTTGACGTTGGAGTCCACGTTCTTT
[37 nt withheld, positions 756-792]
ACCCTATCTCGGTCTATTCTTTTGATTTATAAGGGATTTTGCCGATTTCGGCCTATTGGTTAAAAAATGA
GCTGATTTAACAAAAATTTAACGCGAATTTTAACAAAATATTAACGCTTACAATTTAGGTGGCACTTTTC
GGGGAAATGTGCGCGGAACCCCTATTTGTTTATTTTTCTAAATACATTCAAATATGTATCCGCTCATGAG
ACAATAACCCTGATAAATGCTTCAATAATATTGAAAA
